>Addgene plasmid #106018 | Opto-GPR35 | addgene full sequence | sequence record 209628 | Addgene NGS Result
AATTGCATGAAGAATCTGCTTAGGGTTAGGCGTTTTGCGCTGCTTCGCGATGTACGGGCCAGATATACGC
GTTGACATTGATTATTGACTAGTTATTAATAGTAATCAATTACGGGGTCATTAGTTCATAGCCCATATAT
GGAGTTCCGCGTTACATAACTTACGGTAAATGGCCCGCCTGGCTGACCGCCCAACGACCCCCGCCCATTG
ACGTCAATAATGACGTATGTTCCCATAGTAACGCCAATAGGGACTTTCCATTGACGTCAATGGGTGGAGT
ATTTACGGTAAACTGCCCACTTGGCAGTACATCAAGTGTATCATATGCCAAGTACGCCCCCTATTGACGT
CAATGACGGTAAATGGCCCGCCTGGCATTATGCCCAGTACATGACCTTATGGGACTTTCCTACTTGGCAG
TACATCTACGTATTAGTCATCGCTATTACCATGGTGATGCGGTTTTGGCAGTACATCAATGGGCGTGGAT
AGCGGTTTGACTCACGGGGATTTCCAAGTCTCCACCCCATTGACGTCAATGGGAGTTTGTTTTGGCACCA
AAATCAACGGGACTTTCCAAAATGTCGTAACAACTCCGCCCCATTGACGCAAATGGGCGGTAGGCGTGTA
CGGTGGGAGGTCTATATAAGCAGAGCTCTCTGGCTAACTAGAGAACCCACTGCTTACTGGCTTATCGAAA
TTAATACGACTCACTATAGGGAGACACAAGCTGGCTAGCGTTTAAACGGGCCCTCTAGACTCGAGCACCA
TGAAAACGATCATCGCCCTGAGCTACATCTTCTGCCTGGTATTCGCCATGTACACCGATATAGAGATGAA
CAGGCTGGGAAAGGATAGCCTCATGAACGGGACCGAGGGCCCAAACTTCTACGTGCCTTTCTCCAACAAG
ACGGGCGTGGTGCGCAGCCCCTTCGAGGCCCCGCAGTACTACCTGGCGGAGCCATGGCAGTTCTCCATGC
TGGCCGCCTACATGTTCCTGCTGATCATGCTTGGCTTCCCCATCAACTTCCTCACGCTGTACGTCTTTTG
CTGCCGCATGCAGCAGTGGACGGAACTCAACTACATCCTGCTCAACCTGGCCGTGGCCGACCTCTTCATG
GTGTTCGGGGGCTTCACCACCACCCTCTACACCTCTCTGCACGGGTACTTCGTCTTTGGGCCCACGGGCT
GCAACCTGGAGGGCTTCTTTGCCACCTTGGGCGGTGAAATTGCACTGTGGTCCTTGGTGGTCCTGGCCAT
CGAGCGGTACGTGGTGGTGCGGCACCCGCTGCGTGCCCGCGGGCTGCGGTCCCCCAGGCAGGCCATCATG
GGCGTCGCCTTCACCTGGGTCATGGCTCTGGCCTGTGCCGCGCCCCCCCTCGTCGGCTGGTCCAGGTACA
TCCCGGAGGGCATGCAGTGCTCGTGCGGGATTGACTACTACACGCCCCACGAGGAAACCAACAATGAGTC
GTTCGTCATCTACATGTTCGTGGTCCACTTCATCATCCCCCTGATTGTCATATTCTTCTGCTACGGAAAG
GTGGTGACTGCCCTGGCCCAGAGGCCACCCACCGACGTGGGGCAGGCAGAGGCCACCCGCAAGGCTGCCC
GCATGGTGATCATCATGGTCATCGCTTTCCTAATCTGCTGGCTGCCCTACGCTGGGGTGGCGTTCTACAT
CTTCACCCATCAGGGCTCTGACTTTGGCCCCATCTTCATGACCATCCCGGCTTTCTTTGCCAAGACTTCT
GCCGTCTACAACCCCGTCATCTACATCATGATGAACAAGCAGTTCCGCGAGGCGTCTGCACTGGCCGTGG
CTCCCAGTGCTAAGGCCCACAAAAGCCAGGACTCTCTGTGCGTGACCCTCGCCACAGAAACCAGCCAAGT
GGCGCCTGCCTAAGAATTCCACCACACTGGACTAGTGGATCCGAGCTCGGTACCAAGCTTAAGTTTAAAC
CGCTGATCAGCCTCGACTGTGCCTTCTAGTTGCCAGCCATCTGTTGTTTGCCCCTCCCCCGTGCCTTCCT
TGACCCTGGAAGGTGCCACTCCCACTGTCCTTTCCTAATAAAATGAGGAAATTGCATCGCATTGTCTGAG
TAGGTGTCATTCTATTCTGGGGGGTGGGGTGGGGCAGGACAGCAAGGGGGAGGATTGGGAAGAGAATAGC
AGGCATGCTGGGGATGCGGTGGGCTCTATGGCTTCTGAGGCGGAAAGAACCAGCTGGGGCTCTAGGGGGT
ATCCCC
[124 nt withheld, positions 2247-2370]
C
[91 nt withheld, positions 2372-2462]
A
[49 nt withheld, positions 2464-2512]
CCTTTGACGTTGGAGTCCACGTTCTTT
[37 nt withheld, positions 2540-2576]
ACCCTATCTCGGTCTATTCTTTTGATTTATAAGGGATTTTGCCGATTTCGGCCTATTGGTTAAAAAATGA
GCTGATTTAACAAAAATTTAACGCGAATTAATTCTGTGGAATGTGTGTCAGTTAGGGTGTGGAAAGTCCC
CAGGCTCCCCAGCAGGCAGAAGTATGCAAAGCATGCATCTCAATTAGTCAGCAACCAGGTGTGGAAAGTC
CCCAGGCTCCCCAGCAGGCAGAAGTATGCAAAGCATGCATCTCAATTAGTCAGCAACCATAGTCCCGCCC
CTAACTCCGCCCATCCCGCCCCTAACTCCGCCCAGTTCCGCCCATTCTCCGCCCCATGGCTGACTAATTT
TTTTTATTTATGCAGAGGCCGAGGCCGCCTCTGCCTCTGAGCTATTCCAGAAGTAGTGAGGAGGCTTTTT
TGGAGGCCTAGGCTTTTGCAAAAAGCTCCCGGGAGCTTGTATATCCATTTTCGGATCTGATCAAGAGACA
GGATGAGGATCGTTTCGCATGATTGAACAAGATGGATTGCACGCAGGTTCTCCGGCCGCTTGGGTGGAGA
GGCTATTCGGCTATGACTGGGCACAACAGACAATCGGCTGCTCTGATGCCGCCGTGTTCCGGCTGTCAGC
GCAGGGGCGCCCGGTTCTTTTTGTCAAGACCGACCTGTCCGGTGCCCTGAATGAACTGCAGGACGAGGCA
GCGCGGCTATCGTGGCTGGCCACGACGGGCGTTCCTTGCGCAGCTGTGCTCGACGTTGTCACTGAAGCGG
GAAGGGACTGGCTGCTATTGGGCGAAGTGCCGGGGCAGGATCTCCTGTCATCTCACCTTGCTCCTGCCGA
GAAAGTATCCATCATGGCTGATGCAATGCGGCGGCTGCATACGCTTGATCCGGCTACCTGCCCATTCGAC
CACCAAGCGAAACATCGCATCGAGCGAGCACGTACTCGGATGGAAGCCGGTCTTGTCGATCAGGATGATC
TGGACGAAGAACATCAGGGGCTCGCGCCAGCCGAACTGTTCGCCAGGCTCAAGGCGCGCATGCCCGACGG
CGAGGATCTCGTCGTGACCCATGGCGATGCCTGCTTGCCGAATATCATGGTGGAAAATGGCCGCTTTTCT
GGATTCATCGACTGTGGCCGGCTGGGTGTGGCGGACCGCTATCAGGACATAGCGTTGGCTACCCGTGATA
TTGCTGAAGAACTTGGCGGCGAATGGGCTGACCGCTTCCTCGTGCTTTACGGTATCGCCGCTCCCGATTC
GCAGCGCATCGCCTTCTATCGCCTTCTTGACGAGTTCTTCTGAGCGGGACTCTGGGGTTCGAAATGACCG
ACCAAGCGACGCCCAACCTGCCATCACGAGATTTCGATTCCACCGCCGCCTTCTATGAAAGGTTGGGCTT
CGGAATCGTTTTCCGGGACGCCGGCTGGATGATCCTCCAGCGCGGGGATCTCATGCTGGAGTTCTTCGCC
CACCCCAACTTGTTTATTGCAGCTTATAATGGTTACAAATAAAGCAATAGCATCACAAATTTCACAAATA
AAGCATTTTTTTCACTGCATTCTAGTTGTGGTTTGTCCAAACTCATCAATGTATCTTATCATGTCTGTAT
ACCGTCGACCTCTAGCTAGAGCTTGGCGTAATCATGGTCATAGCTGTTTCCTGTGTGAAATTGTTATCCG
CTCACAATTCCACACAACATACGAGCCGGAAGCATAAAGTGTAAAGCCTGGGGTGCCTAATGAGTGAGCT
AACTCACATTAATTGCGTTGCGCTCACTGCCCGCTTTCCAGTCGGGAAACCTGTCGTGCCAGCTGCATTA
ATGAATCGGCCAACGCGCGGGGAGAGGCGGTTTGCGTATTGGGCGCTCTTGCGCTTCCTCGCTCACTGAC
TCGCTGCGCTCGGTCGTTCGGCTGCGGCGAGCGGTATCAGCTCACTCAAAGGCGGTAATACGGTTATCCA
CAGAATCAGGGGATAACGCAGGAAAGAACATGTGAGCAAAAGGCCAGCAAAAGGCCAGGAACCGTAAAAA
GGCCGCGTTGCTGGCGTTTTTCCATAGGCTCCGCCCCCCTGACGAGCATCACAAAAATCGACGCTCAAGT
CAGAGGTGGCGAAACCCGACAGGACTATAAAGATACCAGGCGTTTCCCCCTGGAAGCTCCCTCGTGCGCT
CTCCTGTTCCGACCCTGCCGCTTACCGGATACCTGTCCGCCTTTCTCCCTTCGGGAAGCGTGGCGCTTTC
TCATAGCTCACGCTGTAGGTATCTCAGTTCGGTGTAGGTCGTTCGCTCCAAGCTGGGCTGTGTGCACGAA
CCCCCCGTTCAGCCCGACCGCTGCGCCTTATCCGGTAACTATCGTCTTGAGTCCAACCCGGTAAGACACG
ACTTATCGCCACTGGCAGCAGCCACTGGTAACAGGATTAGCAGAGCGAGGTATGTAGGCGGTGCTACAGA
GTTCTTGAAGTGGTGGCCTAACTACGGCTACACTAGAAGAACAGTATTTGGTATCTGCGCTCTGCTGAAG
CCAGTTACCTTCGGAAAAAGAGTTGGTAGCTCTTGATCCGGCAAACAAACCACCGCTGGTAGCGGTGGTT
TTTTTGTTTGCAAGCAGCAGATTACGCGCAGAAAAAAAGGATCTCAAGAAGATCCTTTGATCTTTTCTAC
GGGGTCTGACGCTCAGTGGAACGAAAACTCACGTTAAGGGATTTTGGTCATGAGATTATCAAAAAGGATC
TTCACCTAGATCCTTTTAAATTAAAAATGAAGTTTTAAATCAATCTAAAGTATATATGAGTAAACTTGGT
CTGACAGTTACCAATGCTTAATCAGTGAGGCACCTATCTCAGCGATCTGTCTATTTCGTTCATCCATAGT
TGCCTGACTCCCCGTCGTGTAGATAACTACGATACGGGAGGGCTTACCATCTGGCCCCAGTGCTGCAATG
ATACCGCGGGACCCACGCTCACCGGCTCCAGATTTATCAGCAATAAACCAGCCAGCCGGAAGGGCCGAGC
GCAGAAGTGGTCCTGCAACTTTATCCGCCTCCATCCAGTCTATTAATTGTTGCCGGGAAGCTAGAGTAAG
TAGTTCGCCAGTTAATAGTTTGCGCAACGTTGTTGCCATTGCTACAGGCATCGTGGTGTCACGCTCGTCG
TTTGGTATGGCTTCATTCAGCTCCGGTTCCCAACGATCAAGGCGAGTTACATGATCCCCCATGTTGTGCA
AAAAAGCGGTTAGCTCCTTCGGTCCTCCGATCGTTGTCAGAAGTAAGTTGGCCGCAGTGTTATCACTCAT
GGTTATGGCAGCACTGCATAATTCTCTTACTGTCATGCCATCCGTAAGATGCTTTTCTGTGACTGGTGAG
TACTCAACCAAGTCATTCTGAGAATAGTGTATGCGGCGACCGAGTTGCTCTTGCCCGGCGTCAATACGGG
ATAATACCGCGCCACATAGCAGAACTTTAAAAGTGCTCATCATTGGAAAACGTTCTTCGGGGCGAAAACT
CTCAAGGATCTTACCACTGTTGAGATCCAGTTCGATGTAACCCACTCGTGCACCCAACTGATCTTCAGCA
TCTTTTACTTTCACCAGCGTTTCTGGGTGAGCAAAAACAGGAAGGCAAAATGCCGCAAAAAAGGGAATAA
GGGCGACACGGAAATGTTGAATACTCATACTCTTCCTTTTTCAATATTATTGAAGCATTTATCAGGGTTA
TTGTCTCATGAGCGGATACATATTTGAATGTATTTAGAAAAATAAACAAATAGGGGTTCCGCGCACATTT
CCCCGAAAAGTGCCACCTGACGTCGACGGATCGGGAGATCTCCCGATCCCCTATGGTGCACTCTCAGTAC
AATCTGCTCTGATGCCGCATAGTTAAGCCAGTATCTGCTCCCTGCTTGTGTGTTGGAGGTCGCTGAGTAG
TGCGCGAGCAAAATTTAAGCTACAACAAGGCAAGGCTTGACCGAC
Features (pLannotate 1.2.2; 20 found; start..end, strand, type, name):
     74..453     +  enhancer       CMV enhancer: human cytomegalovirus immediate early enhancer
    454..657     +  promoter       CMV promoter: human cytomegalovirus (CMV) immediate early promoter
    653..686     +  LTR            5' LTR (truncated) (fragment): truncated 5' long terminal repeat (LTR) from HIV-1
    702..720     +  promoter       T7 promoter: promoter for bacteriophage T7 RNA polymerase
    863..1900    +  CDS            RHO: OPSD_BOVIN - Experimental evidence at protein level: Swiss-Prot protein existence level 1. Photoreceptor required for image-forming vision at low light intensity. Required for photoreceptor cell viability after birth (By similarity). Light-induced isomerization of 11-cis to all-trans retinal triggers a conformational change that activates signaling via G- proteins (PubMed:10926528, PubMed:12044163, PubMed:11972040, PubMed:16908857, PubMed:16586416, PubMed:17060607, PubMed:17449675, PubMed:18818650, PubMed:21389983, PubMed:22198838, PubMed:23579341, PubMed:25205354, PubMed:27458239). Subsequent
   1977..2088    +  polyA_signal   bGH poly(A) signal: bovine growth hormone polyadenylation signal
   2205..2226    +  promoter       SV40 promoter (fragment): SV40 enhancer and early promoter
   2247..2675    +  rep_origin     f1 ori (sequence partly withheld): f1 bacteriophage origin of replication; arrow indicates direction of (+) strand synthesis
   2689..3018    +  promoter       SV40 promoter: SV40 enhancer and early promoter
   3085..3876    +  CDS            neo: KKA2_KLEPN - Also known as kan, nptII. Experimental evidence at protein level: Swiss-Prot protein existence level 1. Resistance to kanamycin, neomycin, paromomycin, ribostamycin, butirosin and gentamicin B. From Klebsiella pneumoniae.
   3900..4058    +  CDS            ble (fragment): BLE_KLEPN - Experimental evidence at protein level: Swiss-Prot protein existence level 1. Binding protein with a strong affinity to the bleomycin family of antibiotics. Binds to CL990; an antimitotic-antibiotic compound. From Klebsiella pneumoniae.
   4053..4174    +  polyA_signal   SV40 poly(A) signal: SV40 polyadenylation signal
   4247..4263    -  protein_bind   lac operator: The lac repressor binds to the lac operator to inhibit transcription in E. coli. This inhibition can be relieved by adding lactose or isopropyl-β-D-thiogalactopyranoside (IPTG). lac repressor encoded by lacI
   4271..4301    -  promoter       lac promoter: promoter for the E. coli lac operon
   4316..4337    -  protein_bind   CAP binding site: CAP binding activates transcription in the presence of cAMP. E. coli catabolite activator protein
   4350..4442    -  CDS            lacI (fragment): lac repressor; lacI; The lac repressor binds to the lac operator to inhibit transcription in E. coli. This inhibition can be relieved by adding lactose or isopropyl-β-D-thiogalactopyranoside (IPTG).
   4625..5213    -  rep_origin     ori: high-copy-number ColE1/pMB1/pBR322/pUC origin of replication
   5384..6244    -  CDS            AmpR: β-lactamase; bla; confers resistance to ampicillin, carbenicillin, and related antibiotics
   6245..6349    -  promoter       AmpR promoter: bla
   6408..6460    -  misc_feature   bom (fragment): basis of mobility region from pBR322
