[The description below was written by a language model from this plasmid's Addgene catalogue record and pLannotate feature annotations shown in this document.]
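Description:
Opto-GPR35 is a mammalian expression plasmid built on the pcDNA3.1(-) backbone that drives production of a light-activatable chimeric G-protein-coupled receptor. The roughly 1.1 kb insert combines bovine rhodopsin with the human orphan class A receptor GPR35. The record describes it only as a chimeric receptor and does not specify which segments come from which parent, though the automated annotation recognises the open reading frame chiefly as bovine opsin, indicating that rhodopsin sequence makes up much of the coding region. In such designs the rhodopsin portion supplies retinal-dependent light sensing, so that illumination rather than a ligand can trigger the signalling associated with the target receptor. The protein carries an N-terminal VSV-G epitope and a C-terminal rhodopsin 1D4 epitope, which allow detection of expression and localisation. Transcription runs from the human CMV immediate-early enhancer and promoter and terminates at the bovine growth hormone polyadenylation signal. A T7 promoter lies upstream of the coding sequence.

For selection in mammalian cells, an SV40 early promoter drives the neomycin phosphotransferase gene, followed by an SV40 polyadenylation signal, giving G418 resistance for stable lines. In bacteria the plasmid is maintained at high copy through a ColE1/pUC-type origin and selected with ampicillin via β-lactamase. An f1 origin is also present. Short hits annotated as HIV-1 LTR, ble, lacI and bom fragments appear to be backbone remnants or partial matches, not functional elements. The depositor notes that the insert was assembled in two cloning steps and that the flanking sites are not usable for subcloning. The plasmid belongs to a set made for the optical functionalisation of human orphan GPCRs.
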