Addgene plasmid #106018: Opto-GPR35
Purpose: Expression of a chimeric G-protein coupled receptor (Rhodopsin-GPR35; Opto-GPR35; B8)
Depositing lab: Harald Janovjak. Depositing organization: Institute of Science and Technology Austria (I.S.T. Austria). Publication: Optical functionalization of human Class A orphan G-protein-coupled receptors. Morri M, Sanchez-Romero I, Tichy AM, Kainrath S, Gerrard EJ, Hirschfeld PP, Schwarz J, Janovjak H. Nat Commun. 2018 May 16;9(1):1950. doi: 10.1038/s41467-018-04342-1. PubMed 29769519.
Backbone
  Vector backbone: pcDNA3.1-
  Backbone manufacturer: Invitrogen
  Backbone size w/o insert (bp): 5427
  Vector type: Mammalian Expression
  Selectable markers: Neomycin (select with G418)
Growth in bacteria
  Bacterial resistance: Ampicillin, 100 μg/mL
  Growth temperature: 37°C
  Growth strain: DH5alpha
  Copy number: High Copy
Gene/Insert
  Gene/Insert name: Opto-GPR35
  Species: H. sapiens (human), B. taurus (bovine)
  Insert size (bp): 1134
  Mutation: Chimeric receptor protein
  Entrez Gene: GPR35
  Promoter: CMV
  Tag / fusion protein: VSV-G (N terminal on insert); Rhodopsin-1D4 (C terminal on insert)
  Cloning method: Restriction Enzyme; 5′ cloning site unknown (unknown if destroyed); 3′ cloning site unknown (unknown if destroyed)
  Sequencing primers: 5′ CMV_F (CGCAAATGGGCGGTAGGCGTG); 3′ pcDNA_R (CAACAGATGGCTGGCAAC)
Terms and licenses: Academic/Nonprofit Terms; Industry Terms: Not Available to Industry
Depositor comments: two step cloning; 5' and 3' sites cannot be used for (sub)cloning
How to cite: Opto-GPR35 was a gift from Harald Janovjak (Addgene plasmid # 106018 ; http://n2t.net/addgene:106018 ; RRID:Addgene_106018)
