>Addgene plasmid #106018 | Opto-GPR35 | depositor partial sequence | sequence record 200781 | Opto-GPR35
ATGAAAACGATCATCGCCCTGAGCTACATCTTCTGCCTGGTATTCGCCATGTACACCGATATAGAGATGA
ACAGGCTGGGAAAGGATAGCCTCATGAACGGGACCGAGGGCCCAAACTTCTACGTGCCTTTCTCCAACAA
GACGGGCGTGGTGCGCAGCCCCTTCGAGGCCCCGCAGTACTACCTGGCGGAGCCATGGCAGTTCTCCATG
CTGGCCGCCTACATGTTCCTGCTGATCATGCTTGGCTTCCCCATCAACTTCCTCACGCTGTACGTCTTTT
GCTGCCGCATGCAGCAGTGGACGGAACTCAACTACATCCTGCTCAACCTGGCCGTGGCCGACCTCTTCAT
GGTGTTCGGGGGCTTCACCACCACCCTCTACACCTCTCTGCACGGGTACTTCGTCTTTGGGCCCACGGGC
TGCAACCTGGAGGGCTTCTTTGCCACCTTGGGCGGTGAAATTGCACTGTGGTCCTTGGTGGTCCTGGCCA
TCGAGCGGTACGTGGTGGTGCGGCACCCGCTGCGTGCCCGCGGGCTGCGGTCCCCCAGGCAGGCCATCAT
GGGCGTCGCCTTCACCTGGGTCATGGCTCTGGCCTGTGCCGCGCCCCCCCTCGTCGGCTGGTCCAGGTAC
ATCCCGGAGGGCATGCAGTGCTCGTGCGGGATTGACTACTACACGCCCCACGAGGAAACCAACAATGAGT
CGTTCGTCATCTACATGTTCGTGGTCCACTTCATCATCCCCCTGATTGTCATATTCTTCTGCTACGGAAA
GGTGGTGACTGCCCTGGCCCAGAGGCCACCCACCGACGTGGGGCAGGCAGAGGCCACCCGCAAGGCTGCC
CGCATGGTGATCATCATGGTCATCGCTTTCCTAATCTGCTGGCTGCCCTACGCTGGGGTGGCGTTCTACA
TCTTCACCCATCAGGGCTCTGACTTTGGCCCCATCTTCATGACCATCCCGGCTTTCTTTGCCAAGACTTC
TGCCGTCTACAACCCCGTCATCTACATCATGATGAACAAGCAGTTCCGCGAGGCGTCTGCACTGGCCGTG
GCTCCCAGTGCTAAGGCCCACAAAAGCCAGGACTCTCTGTGCGTGACCCTCGCCACAGAAACCAGCCAAG
TGGCGCCTGCCTAA
